Addgene plasmid #145095: pJT131_GalL_cCDA1-NGBE3
Purpose: Expressing base editor cCDA1-NGBE3 in yeast cells
Depositing lab: Ralph Bock. Depositing organization: Max Planck Institute of Molecular Plant Physiology. Publication: Expanding the genome-targeting scope and the site selectivity of high-precision base editors. Tan J, Zhang F, Karcher D, Bock R. Nat Commun. 2020 Jan 31;11(1):629. doi: 10.1038/s41467-020-14465-z. PubMed 32005820.
Backbone
  Vector backbone: p415
  Backbone manufacturer: p415-GalL-Cas9-CYC1t (Plasmid #43804)
  Vector type: Yeast Expression, CRISPR
  Selectable markers: LEU2
Growth in bacteria
  Bacterial resistance: Ampicillin, 100 μg/mL
  Growth temperature: 37°C
  Growth strain: DH5alpha
  Copy number: High Copy
Gene/Insert
  Gene/Insert name: cCDA1-NGBE3 (alt name: nCas9-NG-XTEN-pmCDA1-UGI-NLS)
  Species: Bacillus phage PBS2, Petromyzon marinus, Streptococcus pyogenes
  Insert size (bp): 5073
  Mutation: spCas9(D10A/L1111R/D1135V/G1218R/E1219F/A1322R/R1335V/T1337R)
  Promoter: GalL
  Cloning method: Gibson Cloning
  Sequencing primers: 5′ T3 promoter; 3′ T7 promoter
Resource information
  A portion of this plasmid was derived from a plasmid made by: Based on the plasmid pRS315e_pGal-nCas9(D10A)-PmCDA1(Akihiko Kondo, Addgene plasmid # 79617)
Terms and licenses: Academic/Nonprofit Terms; Industry Terms: Not Available to Industry
How to cite: pJT131_GalL_cCDA1-NGBE3 was a gift from Ralph Bock (Addgene plasmid # 145095 ; http://n2t.net/addgene:145095 ; RRID:Addgene_145095)
