[The description below was written by a language model from this plasmid's Addgene catalogue record and pLannotate feature annotations shown in this document.]
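Description:
pJT131_GalL_cCDA1-NGBE3 is a yeast–E. coli shuttle plasmid of about 12 kb for galactose-inducible expression of a cytidine base editor in yeast cells. It is built on the p415 backbone, taken from a p415-GalL-Cas9 plasmid. A CEN6/ARS element provides stable, low-copy centromeric maintenance in Saccharomyces cerevisiae, and a LEU2 gene under its own promoter allows selection by leucine prototrophy. In bacteria it replicates at high copy from a ColE1/pUC-type origin and is selected through the AmpR β-lactamase gene. An f1 origin and remnants of the lac/lacZα cloning region are also present.

The roughly 5.1 kb insert, assembled by Gibson cloning, encodes a single fusion protein described as nCas9-NG-XTEN-pmCDA1-UGI-NLS. The Streptococcus pyogenes Cas9 portion carries D10A, which makes it a nickase. It also carries seven substitutions (L1111R, D1135V, G1218R, E1219F, A1322R, R1335V, T1337R) corresponding to the "NG" variant named in the record, which has relaxed PAM recognition. The sea lamprey cytidine deaminase PmCDA1 is fused downstream of Cas9, that is, at its C-terminus. It is followed by the uracil glycosylase inhibitor UGI from Bacillus phage PBS2, which blocks excision of the deaminated base and so favours C-to-T outcomes.

Expression is driven by the GalL promoter, annotated in the feature table as GAL1/GAL10 promoter sequence regulated by Gal4, and ends at the ADH1 terminator. T3 and T7 promoters flank the cassette and serve as sequencing primer sites. No guide RNA cassette is annotated, so the guide is presumably supplied separately. Part of the construct derives from an earlier nCas9(D10A)-PmCDA1 yeast plasmid.
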