Features (pLannotate 1.2.2; 26 found; start..end, strand, type, name):
      1..589     +  rep_origin     ori: high-copy-number ColE1/pMB1/pBR322/pUC origin of replication
    772..864     +  CDS            lacI (fragment): lac repressor; lacI; The lac repressor binds to the lac operator to inhibit transcription in E. coli. This inhibition can be relieved by adding lactose or isopropyl-β-D-thiogalactopyranoside (IPTG).
    877..898     +  protein_bind   CAP binding site: CAP binding activates transcription in the presence of cAMP. E. coli catabolite activator protein
    913..943     +  promoter       lac promoter: promoter for the E. coli lac operon
    947..969     +  protein_bind   lac operator (fragment): The lac repressor binds to the lac operator to inhibit transcription in E. coli. This inhibition can be relieved by adding lactose or isopropyl-β-D-thiogalactopyranoside (IPTG). lac repressor encoded by lacI
   1012..1030    +  promoter       T3 promoter: promoter for bacteriophage T3 RNA polymerase
   1110..1207    +  promoter       GAL10 promoter (fragment): S. cerevisiae GAL10; inducible promoter, regulated by Gal4
   1347..1788    +  promoter       GAL1 promoter: S. cerevisiae GAL1; inducible promoter, regulated by Gal4
   1798..5901    +  CDS            Cas9: Cas9 (Csn1) endonuclease from the Streptococcus pyogenes Type II CRISPR/Cas system generates RNA-guided double strand breaks in DNA
   5950..6574    +  CDS            PmCDA1 (fragment): cytidine deaminase from the sea lamprey Petromyzon marinus (Rogozin et al., 2007)
   6592..6840    +  CDS            UGI: UNGI_BPPB2 - Experimental evidence at protein level: Swiss-Prot protein existence level 1. This protein binds specifically and reversibly to the host uracil-DNA glycosylase, preventing removal of uracil residues from PBS2 DNA by the host uracil-excision repair system. From Bacillus phage PBS2 (Bacteriophage PBS2).
   6907..7094    +  terminator     ADH1 terminator: S. cerevisiae ADH1; transcription terminator for the S. cerevisiae alcohol dehydrogenase 1 (ADH1) gene
   7131..7176    -  terminator     T7 terminator: transcription terminator for bacteriophage T7 RNA polymerase
   7213..7231    -  promoter       T7 promoter: promoter for bacteriophage T7 RNA polymerase
   7234..7391    +  CDS            lacZα (fragment): LacZα fragment of β-galactosidase; lacZ fragment
   7395..7823    +  rep_origin     f1 ori (sequence partly withheld): f1 bacteriophage origin of replication; arrow indicates direction of (+) strand synthesis
   7851..7903    -  misc_feature   bom (fragment): basis of mobility region from pBR322
   7934..8011    +  CDS            YO192_YEAST (fragment): Experimental evidence at protein level: Swiss-Prot protein existence level 1. From Saccharomyces cerevisiae (strain ATCC 204508 / S288c) (Baker's yeast).
   8151..8558    +  promoter       LEU2 promoter: S. cerevisiae LEU2
   8559..9650    +  CDS            LEU2: LEU3_YEAST - Experimental evidence at protein level: Swiss-Prot protein existence level 1. Catalyzes the oxidation of 3-carboxy-2-hydroxy-4- methylpentanoate (3-isopropylmalate) to 3-carboxy-4-methyl-2- oxopentanoate. The product decarboxylates to 4-methyl-2 oxopentanoate. From Saccharomyces cerevisiae (strain ATCC 204508 / S288c) (Baker's yeast).
  10015..10131   -  CDS            NFS1 (fragment): NFS1_YEAST - Also known as SPL1 From Saccharomyces cerevisiae (strain ATCC 204508 / S288c) (Baker's yeast).
  10130..10180   -  misc_feature   bom (fragment): basis of mobility region from pBR322
  10282..10317   -  CDS            rop (fragment): Rop protein, which maintains plasmids at low copy number; rop
  10386..10889   -  misc_feature   CEN/ARS: S. cerevisiae CEN6 centromere fused to an autonomously replicating sequence
  10926..11030   +  promoter       AmpR promoter: bla
  11031..11891   +  CDS            AmpR: β-lactamase; bla; confers resistance to ampicillin, carbenicillin, and related antibiotics
>Addgene plasmid #145095 | pJT131_GalL_cCDA1-NGBE3 | addgene full sequence | sequence record 305907 | Addgene NGS Result
TTGAGATCCTTTTTTTCTGCGCGTAATCTGCTGCTTGCAAACAAAAAAACCACCGCTACCAGCGGTGGTT
TGTTTGCCGGATCAAGAGCTACCAACTCTTTTTCCGAAGGTAACTGGCTTCAGCAGAGCGCAGATACCAA
ATACTGTTCTTCTAGTGTAGCCGTAGTTAGGCCACCACTTCAAGAACTCTGTAGCACCGCCTACATACCT
CGCTCTGCTAATCCTGTTACCAGTGGCTGCTGCCAGTGGCGATAAGTCGTGTCTTACCGGGTTGGACTCA
AGACGATAGTTACCGGATAAGGCGCAGCGGTCGGGCTGAACGGGGGGTTCGTGCACACAGCCCAGCTTGG
AGCGAACGACCTACACCGAACTGAGATACCTACAGCGTGAGCTATGAGAAAGCGCCACGCTTCCCGAAGG
GAGAAAGGCGGACAGGTATCCGGTAAGCGGCAGGGTCGGAACAGGAGAGCGCACGAGGGAGCTTCCAGGG
GGAAACGCCTGGTATCTTTATAGTCCTGTCGGGTTTCGCCACCTCTGACTTGAGCGTCGATTTTTGTGAT
GCTCGTCAGGGGGGCGGAGCCTATGGAAAAACGCCAGCAACGCGGCCTTTTTACGGTTCCTGGCCTTTTG
CTGGCCTTTTGCTCACATGTTCTTTCCTGCGTTATCCCCTGATTCTGTGGATAACCGTATTACCGCCTTT
GAGTGAGCTGATACCGCTCGCCGCAGCCGAACGACCGAGCGCAGCGAGTCAGTGAGCGAGGAAGCGGAAG
AGCGCCCAATACGCAAACCGCCTCTCCCCGCGCGTTGGCCGATTCATTAATGCAGCTGGCACGACAGGTT
TCCCGACTGGAAAGCGGGCAGTGAGCGCAACGCAATTAATGTGAGTTAGCTCACTCATTAGGCACCCCAG
GCTTTACACTTTATGCTTCCGGCTCGTATGTTGTGTGGAATTGTGAGCGGATAACAATTTCACACAGGAA
ACAGCTATRACCATGATTACGCCAAGCTCGAAATTAACCCTCACTAAAGGGAACAAAAGCTGGTACCGGG
CCCGAATTCTCTCCTTCTCTTAGGTGGCAGAGCAGGTGGAGGGTCGACCATACTAGTTTCAAAAATTCTT
ACTTTTTTTTTGGATGGACGCAAAGAAGTTTAATAATCATATTACATGGCATTACCACCATATACATATC
CATATACATATCCATATACATATCCATATACATATCCATATCTAATCTTACTTATATGTTGTGGAAATGT
AAAGAGCCCCATTATCTTAGCCTAAAAAAACCTTCTCTTTGGAACTTTCAGTAATACGCTTAACTGCTCA
TTGCTATATTGAAGTACGGATTAGAAGCCGCCGAGCGGGTGACAGCCCTCCGAAGGAAGACTCTCCTCCG
TGCGTCCTCGTCTTCACCGGTCGCGTTCCTGAAACGCAGATGTGCCTCGCGCCGCACTGCTCCGAACAAT
AAAGATTCTACAATACTAGCTTTTATGGTTATGAAGAGGAAAAATTGGCAGTAACCTGGCCCCACAAACC
TTCAAATGAACGAATCAAATTAACAACCATAGGATGATAATGCGATTAGTTTTTTAGCCTTATTTCTGGG
GTAATTAATCAGCGAAGCGATGATTTTTGATCTATTAACAGATATATAAATGCAAAAACTGCATAACCAC
TTTAACTAATACTTTCAACATTTTCGGTTTGTATTACTTCTTATTCAAATGTAATAAAAGTATCAACAAA
AAATTGTTAATATACCTCTATACTTTAACGTCAAGGAGAAAAAACCCATGGACAAGAAGTACTCCATTGG
GCTCGCTATCGGCACAAACAGCGTCGGTTGGGCCGTCATTACGGACGAGTACAAGGTGCCGAGCAAAAAA
TTCAAAGTTCTGGGCAATACCGATCGCCACAGCATAAAGAAGAACCTCATTGGCGCCCTCCTGTTCGACT
CCGGGGAGACGGCCGAAGCCACGCGGCTCAAAAGAACAGCACGGCGCAGATATACCCGCAGAAAGAATCG
GATCTGCTACCTGCAGGAGATCTTTAGTAATGAGATGGCTAAGGTGGATGACTCTTTCTTCCATAGGCTG
GAGGAGTCCTTTTTGGTGGAGGAGGATAAAAAGCACGAGCGCCACCCAATCTTTGGCAATATCGTGGACG
AGGTGGCGTACCATGAAAAGTACCCAACCATATATCATCTGAGGAAGAAGCTTGTAGACAGTACTGATAA
GGCTGACTTGCGGTTGATCTATCTCGCGCTGGCGCATATGATCAAATTTCGGGGACACTTCCTCATCGAG
GGGGACCTGAACCCAGACAACAGCGATGTCGACAAACTCTTTATCCAACTGGTTCAGACTTACAATCAGC
TTTTCGAAGAGAACCCGATCAACGCATCCGGAGTTGACGCCAAAGCAATCCTGAGCGCTAGGCTGTCCAA
ATCCCGGCGGCTCGAAAACCTCATCGCACAGCTCCCTGGGGAGAAGAAGAACGGCCTGTTTGGTAATCTT
ATCGCCCTGTCACTCGGGCTGACCCCCAACTTTAAATCTAACTTCGACCTGGCCGAAGATGCCAAGCTTC
AACTGAGCAAAGACACCTACGATGATGATCTCGACAATCTGCTGGCCCAGATCGGCGACCAGTACGCAGA
CCTTTTTTTGGCGGCAAAGAACCTGTCAGACGCCATTCTGCTGAGTGATATTCTGCGAGTGAACACGGAG
ATCACCAAAACTCCGCTGAGCGCTAGTATGATCAAGCGCTATGATGAGCACCACCAAGACTTGACTTTGC
TGAAGGCCCTTGTCAGACAGCAACTGCCTGAGAAGTACAAGGAAATTTTCTTCGATCAGTCTAAAAATGG
CTACGCCGGATACATTGACGGCGGAGCAAGCCAGGAGGAATTTTACAAATTTATTAAGCCCATCTTGGAA
AAAATGGACGGCACCGAGGAGCTGCTGGTAAAGCTTAACAGAGAAGATCTGTTGCGCAAACAGCGCACTT
TCGACAATGGAAGCATCCCCCACCAGATTCACCTGGGCGAACTGCACGCTATCCTCAGGCGGCAAGAGGA
TTTCTACCCCTTTTTGAAAGATAACAGGGAAAAGATTGAGAAAATCCTCACATTTCGGATACCCTACTAT
GTAGGCCCCCTCGCCCGGGGAAATTCCAGATTCGCGTGGATGACTCGCAAATCAGAAGAGACCATCACTC
CCTGGAACTTCGAGGAAGTCGTGGATAAGGGGGCCTCTGCCCAGTCCTTCATCGAAAGGATGACTAACTT
TGATAAAAATCTGCCTAACGAAAAGGTGCTTCCTAAACACTCTCTGCTGTACGAGTACTTCACAGTTTAT
AACGAGCTCACCAAGGTCAAATACGTCACAGAAGGGATGAGAAAGCCAGCATTCCTGTCTGGAGAGCAGA
AGAAAGCTATCGTGGACCTCCTCTTCAAGACGAACCGGAAAGTTACCGTGAAACAGCTCAAAGAAGACTA
TTTCAAAAAGATTGAATGTTTCGACTCTGTTGAAATCAGCGGAGTGGAGGATCGCTTCAACGCATCCCTG
GGAACGTATCACGATCTCCTGAAAATCATTAAAGACAAGGACTTCCTGGACAATGAGGAGAACGAGGACA
TTCTTGAGGACATTGTCCTCACCCTTACGTTGTTTGAAGATAGGGAGATGATTGAAGAACGCTTGAAAAC
TTACGCTCATCTCTTCGACGACAAAGTCATGAAACAGCTCAAGAGGCGCCGATATACAGGATGGGGGCGG
CTGTCAAGAAAACTGATCAATGGGATCCGAGACAAGCAGAGTGGAAAGACAATCCTGGATTTTCTTAAGT
CCGATGGATTTGCCAACCGGAACTTCATGCAGTTGATCCATGATGACTCTCTCACCTTTAAGGAGGACAT
CCAGAAAGCACAAGTTTCTGGCCAGGGGGACAGTCTTCACGAGCACATCGCTAATCTTGCAGGTAGCCCA
GCTATCAAAAAGGGAATACTGCAGACCGTTAAGGTCGTGGATGAACTCGTCAAAGTAATGGGAAGGCATA
AGCCCGAGAATATCGTTATCGAGATGGCCCGAGAGAACCAAACTACCCAGAAGGGACAGAAGAACAGTAG
GGAAAGGATGAAGAGGATTGAAGAGGGTATAAAAGAACTGGGGTCCCAAATCCTTAAGGAACACCCAGTT
GAAAACACCCAGCTTCAGAATGAGAAGCTCTACCTGTACTACCTGCAGAACGGCAGGGACATGTACGTGG
ATCAGGAACTGGACATCAATCGGCTCTCCGACTACGACGTGGATCATATCGTGCCCCAGTCTTTTCTCAA
AGATGATTCTATTGATAATAAAGTGTTGACAAGATCCGATAAAAATAGAGGGAAGAGTGATAACGTCCCC
TCAGAAGAAGTTGTCAAGAAAATGAAAAATTATTGGCGGCAGCTGCTGAACGCCAAACTGATCACACAAC
GGAAGTTCGATAATCTGACTAAGGCTGAACGAGGTGGCCTGTCTGAGTTGGATAAAGCCGGCTTCATCAA
AAGGCAGCTTGTTGAGACACGCCAGATCACCAAGCACGTGGCCCAAATTCTCGATTCACGCATGAACACC
AAGTACGATGAAAATGACAAACTGATTCGAGAGGTGAAAGTTATTACTCTGAAGTCTAAGCTGGTCTCAG
ATTTCAGAAAGGACTTTCAGTTTTATAAGGTGAGAGAGATCAACAATTACCACCATGCGCATGATGCCTA
CCTGAATGCAGTGGTAGGCACTGCACTTATCAAAAAATATCCCAAGCTTGAATCTGAATTTGTTTACGGA
GACTATAAAGTGTACGATGTTAGGAAAATGATCGCAAAGTCTGAGCAGGAAATAGGCAAGGCCACCGCTA
AGTACTTCTTTTACAGCAATATTATGAATTTTTTCAAGACCGAGATTACACTGGCCAATGGAGAGATTCG
GAAGCGACCACTTATCGAAACAAACGGAGAAACAGGAGAAATCGTGTGGGACAAGGGTAGGGATTTCGCG
ACAGTCCGGAAGGTCCTGTCCATGCCGCAGGTGAACATCGTTAAAAAGACCGAAGTACAGACCGGAGGCT
TCTCCAAGGAAAGTATCCGCCCGAAAAGGAACAGCGACAAGCTGATCGCACGCAAAAAAGATTGGGACCC
CAAGAAATACGGCGGATTCGTTTCTCCTACAGTCGCTTACAGTGTACTGGTTGTGGCCAAAGTGGAGAAA
GGGAAGTCTAAAAAACTCAAAAGCGTCAAGGAACTGCTGGGCATCACAATCATGGAGCGATCAAGCTTCG
AAAAAAACCCCATCGACTTTCTCGAGGCGAAAGGATATAAAGAGGTCAAAAAAGACCTCATCATTAAGCT
TCCCAAGTACTCTCTCTTTGAGCTTGAAAACGGCCGGAAACGAATGCTCGCTAGTGCGCGCTTCCTGCAG
AAAGGTAACGAGCTGGCACTGCCCTCTAAATACGTTAATTTCTTGTATCTGGCCAGCCACTATGAAAAGC
TCAAAGGGTCTCCCGAAGATAATGAGCAGAAGCAGCTGTTCGTGGAACAACACAAACACTACCTTGATGA
GATCATCGAGCAAATAAGCGAATTCTCCAAAAGAGTGATCCTCGCCGACGCTAACCTCGATAAGGTGCTT
TCTGCTTACAATAAGCACAGGGATAAGCCCATCAGGGAGCAGGCAGAAAACATTATCCACTTGTTTACTC
TGACCAACTTGGGCGCGCCTCGAGCCTTCAAGTACTTCGACACCACCATAGACAGAAAGGTATACAGATC
TACAAAGGAGGTCCTGGACGCCACACTGATTCATCAGTCAATTACGGGGCTCTATGAAACAAGAATCGAC
CTCTCTCAGCTCGGTGGAGACTCTGGTTCTGAAACTCCAGGTACTTCTGAATCTGCTACTCCAGAATCTA
TGACCGACGCTGAGTACGTGAGAATCCATGAGAAGTTGGACATCTACACGTTTAAGAAACAGTTTTTCAA
CAACAAAAAATCCGTGTCGCATAGATGCTACGTTCTCTTTGAATTAAAACGACGGGGTGAACGTAGAGCG
TGTTTTTGGGGCTATGCTGTGAATAAACCACAGAGCGGGACAGAACGTGGCATTCACGCCGAAATCTTTA
GCATTAGAAAAGTCGAAGAATACCTGCGCGACAACCCCGGACAATTCACGATAAATTGGTACTCATCCTG
GAGTCCTTGTGCAGATTGCGCTGAAAAGATCTTAGAATGGTATAACCAGGAGCTGCGGGGGAACGGCCAC
ACTTTGAAAATCTGGGCTTGCAAACTCTATTACGAGAAAAATGCGAGGAATCAAATTGGGCTGTGGAACC
TCAGAGATAACGGGGTTGGGTTGAATGTAATGGTAAGTGAACACTACCAATGTTGCAGGAAAATATTCAT
CCAATCGTCGCACAATCAATTGAATGAGAATAGATGGCTTGAGAAGACTTTGAAGCGAGCTGAAAAACGA
CGGAGCGAGTTGTCCATTATGATTCAGGTAAAAATACTCCACACCACTAAGAGTCCTGCTGTTTCTAGAT
CTGGTGGTTCAACTAATTTATCTGATATTATTGAAAAAGAAACAGGTAAACAATTAGTTATTCAAGAATC
AATTTTAATGTTGCCAGAAGAAGTTGAAGAAGTTATTGGTAATAAACCAGAATCTGATATTTTAGTTCAT
ACTGCTTATGATGAATCTACTGATGAAAATGTTATGTTATTGACTTCAGATGCTCCAGAATATAAACCAT
GGGCTTTAGTTATTCAAGATTCTAATGGTGAAAATAAAATTAAAATGTTGTCTGGTGGTTCACCCAAGAA
GAAGAGGAAGGTGTGATCTAGAGGCTCCGGATAAGGATCCTAATAAGCGAATTTCTTATGATTTATGATT
TTTATTATTAAATAAGTTATAAAAAAAATAAGTGTATACAAATTTTAAAGTGACTCTTAGGTTTTAAAAC
GAAAATTCTTATTCTTGAGTAACTCTTTCCTGTAGGTCAGGTTGCTTTCTCAGGTATAGCATGAGGTCGC
TCTTATTGACCACACCTCTACCGGCATGCCGAGCAAATGCCTGCAAATCGCTCCCGGGCAAAAAACCCCC
TCAAGACCCGTTTAGAGGCCCCAAGGGGTTATGCTATGCATACCAAGCTTCCGCGGTGGAGCTCCAATTC
GCCCTATAGTGAGTCGTATTACAATTCACTGGCCGTCGTTTTACAACGTCGTGACTGGGAAAACCCTGGC
GTTACCCAACTTAATCGCCTTGCAGCACATCCCCCTTTCGCCAGCTGGCGTAATAGCGAAGAGGCCCGCA
CCGATCGCCCTTCCCAACAGTTGCGCAGCCTGAATGGCGAATGG
[124 nt withheld, positions 7395-7518]
C
[91 nt withheld, positions 7520-7610]
A
[49 nt withheld, positions 7612-7660]
CCTTTGACGTTGGAGTCCACGTTCTTT
[37 nt withheld, positions 7688-7724]
ACCCTATCTCGGTCTATTCTTTTGATTTATAAGGGATTTTGCCGATTTCGGCCTATTGGTTAAAAAATGA
GCTGATTTAACAAAAATTTAACGCGAATTTTAACAAAATATTAACGCTTACAATTTCCTGATGCGGTATT
TTCTCCTTACGCATCTGTGCGGTATTTCACACCGCATATCGACCGGTCGAGGAGAACTTCTAGTATATCT
ACATACCTAATATTATTGCCTTATTAAAAATGGAATCCCAACAATTACATCAAAATCCACATTCTCTTCA
AAATCAATTGTCCTGTACTTCCTTGTTCATGTGTGTTCAAAAACGTTATATTTATAGGATAATTATACTC
TATTTCTCAACAAGTAATTGGTTGTTTGGCCGAGCGGTCTAAGGCGCCTGATTCAAGAAATATCTTGACC
GCAGTTAACTGTGGGAATACTCAGGTATCGTAAGATGCAAGAGTTCGAATCTCTTAGCAACCATTATTTT
TTTCCTCAACATAACGAGAACACACAGGGGCGCTATCGCACAGAATCAAATTCGATGACTGGAAATTTTT
TGTTAATTTCAGAGGTCGCCTGACGCATATACCTTTTTCAACTGAAAAATTGGGAGAAAAAGGAAAGGTG
AGAGCGCCGGAACCGGCTTTTCATATAGAATAGAGAAGCGTTCATGACTAAATGCTTGCATCACAATACT
TGAAGTTGACAATATTATTTAAGGACCTATTGTTTTTTCCAATAGGTGGTTAGCAATCGTCTTACTTTCT
AACTTTTCTTACCTTTTACATTTCAGCAATATATATATATATATTTCAAGGATATACCATTCTAATGTCT
GCCCCTAAGAAGATCGTCGTTTTGCCAGGTGACCACGTTGGTCAAGAAATCACAGCCGAAGCCATTAAGG
TTCTTAAAGCTATTTCTGATGTTCGTTCCAATGTCAAGTTCGATTTCGAAAATCATTTAATTGGTGGTGC
TGCTATCGATGCTACAGGTGTTCCACTTCCAGATGAGGCGCTGGAAGCCTCCAAGAAGGCTGATGCCGTT
TTGTTAGGTGCTGTGGGTGGTCCTAAATGGGGTACCGGTAGTGTTAGACCTGAACAAGGTTTACTAAAAA
TCCGTAAAGAACTTCAATTGTACGCCAACTTAAGACCATGTAACTTTGCATCCGACTCTCTTTTAGACTT
ATCTCCAATCAAGCCACAATTTGCTAAAGGTACTGACTTCGTTGTTGTCAGAGAATTAGTGGGAGGTATT
TACTTTGGTAAGAGAAAGGAAGACGATGGTGATGGTGTCGCTTGGGATAGTGAACAATACACCGTTCCAG
AAGTGCAAAGAATCACAAGAATGGCCGCTTTCATGGCCCTACAACATGAGCCACCATTGCCTATTTGGTC
CTTGGATAAAGCTAATGTTTTGGCCTCTTCAAGATTATGGAGAAAAACTGTGGAGGAAACCATCAAGAAC
GAGTTCCCTACATTGAAGGTTCAACATCAATTGATTGATTCTGCCGCCATGATCCTAGTTAAGAACCCAA
CCCACCTAAATGGTATTATAATCACCAGCAACATGTTTGGTGATATCATCTCCGATGAAGCCTCCGTTAT
CCCAGGTTCCTTGGGTTTGTTGCCATCTGCGTCCTTGGCCTCTTTGCCAGACAAGAACACCGCATTTGGT
TTGTACGAACCATGCCACGGTTCTGCTCCAGATTTGCCAAAGAATAAGGTCAACCCTATCGCCACTATCT
TGTCTGCTGCAATGATGTTGAAATTGTCATTGAACTTGCCTGAAGAAGGTAAGGCCATTGAAGATGCAGT
TAAAAAGGTTTTGGATGCAGGTATCAGAACTGGTGATTTAGGTGGTTCCAACAGTACCACCGAAGTCGGT
GATGCTGTCGCCGAAGAAGTTAAGAAAATCCTTGCTTAAAAAGATTCTCTTTTTTTATGATATTTGTACA
TAAACTTTATAAATGAAATTCATAATAGAAACGACACGAAATTACAAAATGGAATATGTTCATAGGGTAG
ACGAAACTATATACGCAATCTACATACATTTATCAAGAAGGAGAAAAAGGAGGATGTAAAGGAATACAGG
TAAGCAAATTGATACTAATGGCTCAACGTGATAAGGAAAAAGAATTGCACTTTAACATTAATATTGACAA
GGAGGAGGGCACCACACAAAAAGTTAGGTGTAACAGAAAATCATGAAACTATGATTCCTAATTTATATAT
TGGAGGATTTTCTCTAAAAAAAAAAAAATACAACAAATAAAAAACACTCAATGACCTGACCATTTGATGG
AGTTTAAGTCAATACCTTCTTGAACCATTTCCCATAATGGTGAAAGTTCCCTCAAGAATTTTACTCTGTC
AGAAACGGCCTTAACGACGTAGTCGATATGGTGCACTCTCAGTACAATCTGCTCTGATGCCGCATAGTTA
AGCCAGCCCCGACACCCGCCAACACCCGCTGACGCGCCCTGACGGGCTTGTCTGCTCCCGGCATCCGCTT
ACAGACAAGCTGTGACCGTCTCCGGGAGCTGCATGTGTCAGAGGTTTTCACCGTCATCACCGAAACGCGC
GAGACGAAAGGGCCTCGTGATACGCCTATTTTTATAGGTTAATGTCATGATAATAATGGTTTCTTAGGAC
GGATCGCTTGCCTGTAACTTACACGCGCCTCGTATCTTTTAATGATGGAATAATTTGGGAATTTACTCTG
TGTTTATTTATTTTTATGTTTTGTATTTGGATTTTAGAAAGTAAATAAAGAAGGTAGAAGAGTTACGGAA
TGAAGAAAAAAAAATAAACAAAGGTTTAAAAAATTTCAACAAAAAGCGTACTTTACATATATATTTATTA
GACAAGAAAAGCAGATTAAATAGATATACATTCGATTAACGATAAGTAAAATGTAAAATCACAGGATTTT
CGTGTGTGGTCTTCTACACAGACAAGATGAAACAATTCGGCATTAATACCTGAGAGCAGGAAGAGCAAGA
TAAAAGGTAGTATTTGTTGGCGATCCCCCTAGAGTCTTTTACATCTTCGGAAAACAAAAACTATTTTTTC
TTTAATTTCTTTTTTTACTTTCTATTTTTAATTTATATATTTATATTAAAAAATTTAAATTATAATTATT
TTTATAGCACGTGATGAAAAGGACCCAGGTGGCACTTTTCGGGGAAATGTGCGCGGAACCCCTATTTGTT
TATTTTTCTAAATACATTCAAATATGTATCCGCTCATGAGACAATAACCCTGATAAATGCTTCAATAATA
TTGAAAAAGGAAGAGTATGAGTATTCAACATTTCCGTGTCGCCCTTATTCCCTTTTTTGCGGCATTTTGC
CTTCCTGTTTTTGCTCACCCAGAAACGCTGGTGAAAGTAAAAGATGCTGAAGATCAGTTGGGTGCACGAG
TGGGTTACATCGAACTGGATCTCAACAGCGGTAAGATCCTTGAGAGTTTTCGCCCCGAAGAACGTTTTCC
AATGATGAGCACTTTTAAAGTTCTGCTATGTGGCGCGGTATTATCCCGTATTGACGCCGGGCAAGAGCAA
CTCGGTCGCCGCATACACTATTCTCAGAATGACTTGGTTGAGTACTCACCAGTCACAGAAAAGCATCTTA
CGGATGGCATGACAGTAAGAGAATTATGCAGTGCTGCCATAACCATGAGTGATAACACTGCGGCCAACTT
ACTTCTGACAACGATCGGAGGACCGAAGGAGCTAACCGCTTTTTTGCACAACATGGGGGATCATGTAACT
CGCCTTGATCGTTGGGAACCGGAGCTGAATGAAGCCATACCAAACGACGAGCGTGACACCACGATGCCTG
TAGCAATGGCAACAACGTTGCGCAAACTATTAACTGGCGAACTACTTACTCTAGCTTCCCGGCAACAATT
AATAGACTGGATGGAGGCGGATAAAGTTGCAGGACCACTTCTGCGCTCGGCCCTTCCGGCTGGCTGGTTT
ATTGCTGATAAATCTGGAGCCGGTGAGCGTGGGTCTCGCGGTATCATTGCAGCACTGGGGCCAGATGGTA
AGCCCTCCCGTATCGTAGTTATCTACACGACGGGGAGTCAGGCAACTATGGATGAACGAAATAGACAGAT
CGCTGAGATAGGTGCCTCACTGATTAAGCATTGGTAACTGTCAGACCAAGTTTACTCATATATACTTTAG
ATTGATTTAAAACTTCATTTTTAATTTAAAAGGATCTAGGTGAAGATCCTTTTTGATAATCTCATGACCA
AAATCCCTTAACGTGAGTTTTCGTTCCACTGAGCGTCAGACCCCGTAGAAAAGATCAAAGGATCTTC
